>Addgene plasmid #219713 | L0I74-_tUBQ10_GG4-GG6 | addgene full sequence | sequence record 435864 | Addgene NGS Result
CACTCTGTGGTCTCAGCTTATCTCGTCTCTGTTATGCTTAAGAAGTTCAATGTTTCGTTTCATGTAAAAC
TTTGGTGGTTTGTGTTTTGGGGCCTTGTATAATCCCTGATGAATAAGTGTTCTACTATGTTTCCGTTCCT
GTTATCTCTTTCTTTCTAATGACAAGTCGAACTTCTTCTTTATCATCGCTTCGTTTTTATTATCTGTGCT
TCTTTTGTTTAATACGCCTGCAAAGTGACTCGACTCTGTTTAGTGCAGTTCTGCGAAACTTGTAAATAGT
CCAATTGTTGGCCTCTAGTAATAGATGTAGCGAAAGTGTTGAGCTGTTGGGTTCTAAGGATGGCTTGAAC
ATGTTAATCTTTTAGGTTCTGAGTATGATGAACATTCGTTGTTGCTAAGAAATGCCTGTAATGTCCCACA
AATGTAGAAAATGGTTCGTACCTTTGTCCAAGCATTGATATGTCTGATGAGAGGAAACTGCAAGATACTG
AGCTTGGTTTAACGAAGGAGAGGCAGTTTCTTCCTTCCAAAGCATTTCATTTGACAATGCCTTGATCATC
TTAAGTAGAGTTTCTGTTGTGGAAAGTTTGAAACTTTGAAGAAACGACTCTCAAGTAAATTGATGATCAC
AAGTGAAAGTGTATGTTCGCTTGAGACCTCCGATCCCCTGAATTCTGCAGATATCCATCACACTGGCGGC
CGCTCGAGCATGCATCTAGAGGGCCCAATTCGCCCTATAGTGAGTCGTATTACAATTCACTGGCCGTCGT
TTTACAACGTCGTGACTGGGAAAACCCTGGCGTTACCCAACTTAATCGCCTTGCAGCACATCCCCCTTTC
GCCAGCTGGCGTAATAGCGAAGAGGCCCGCACCGATCGCCCTTCCCAACAGTTGCGCAGCCTATACGTAC
GGCAGTTTAAGGTTTACACCTATAAAAGAGAGAGCCGTTATCGTCTGTTTGTGGATGTACAGAGTGATAT
TATTGACACGCCGGGGCGACGGATGGTGATCCCCCTGGCCAGTGCACGTCTGCTGTCAGATAAAGTCTCC
CGTGAACTTTACCCGGTGGTGCATATCGGGGATGAAAGCTGGCGCATGATGACCACCGATATGGCCAGTG
TGCCGGTCTCCGTTATCGGGGAAGAAGTGGCTGATCTCAGCCACCGCGAAAATGACATCAAAAACGCCAT
TAACCTGATGTTCTGGGGAATATAAATGTCAGGCATGAGATTATCAAAAAGGATCTTCACCTAGATCCTT
TTCACGTAGAAAGCCAGTCCGCAGAAACGGTGCTGACCCCGGATGAATGTCAGCTACTGGGCTATCTGGA
CAAGGGAAAACGCAAGCGCAAAGAGAAAGCAGGTAGCTTGCAGTGGGCTTACATGGCGATAGCTAGACTG
GGCGGTTTTATGGACAGCAAGCGAACCGGAATTGCCAGCTGGGGCGCCCTCTGGTAAGGTTGGGAAGCCC
TGCAAAGTAAACTGGATGGCTTTCTTGCCGCCAAGGATCTGATGGCGCAGGGGATCAAGCTCTGATCAAG
AGACAGGATGAGGATCGTTTCGCATGATTGAACAAGATGGATTGCACGCAGGTTCTCCGGCCGCTTGGGT
GGAGAGGCTATTCGGCTATGACTGGGCACAACAGACAATCGGCTGCTCTGATGCCGCCGTGTTCCGGCTG
TCAGCGCAGGGGCGCCCGGTTCTTTTTGTCAAGACCGACCTGTCCGGTGCCCTGAATGAACTGCAAGACG
AGGCAGCGCGGCTATCGTGGCTGGCCACGACGGGCGTTCCTTGCGCAGCTGTGCTCGACGTTGTCACTGA
AGCGGGAAGGGACTGGCTGCTATTGGGCGAAGTGCCGGGGCAGGATCTCCTGTCATCTCACCTTGCTCCT
GCCGAGAAAGTATCCATCATGGCTGATGCAATGCGGCGGCTGCATACGCTTGATCCGGCTACCTGCCCAT
TCGACCACCAAGCGAAACATCGCATCGAGCGAGCACGTACTCGGATGGAAGCCGGTCTTGTCGATCAGGA
TGATCTGGACGAAGAGCATCAGGGGCTCGCGCCAGCCGAACTGTTCGCCAGGCTCAAGGCGAGCATGCCC
GACGGCGAGGATCTCGTCGTGACCCATGGCGATGCCTGCTTGCCGAATATCATGGTGGAAAATGGCCGCT
TTTCTGGATTCATCGACTGTGGCCGGCTGGGTGTGGCGGACCGCTATCAGGACATAGCGTTGGCTACCCG
TGATATTGCTGAAGAGCTTGGCGGCGAATGGGCTGACCGCTTCCTCGTGCTTTACGGTATCGCCGCTCCC
GATTCGCAGCGCATCGCCTTCTATCGCCTTCTTGACGAGTTCTTCTGAATTATTAACGCTTACAATTTCC
TGATGCGGTATTTTCTCCTTACGCATCTGTGCGGTATTTCACACCGCATCAGGTGGCACTTTTCGGGGAA
ATGTGCGCGGAACCCCTATTTGTTTATTTTTCTAAATACATTCAAATATGTATCCGCTCATGAGACAATA
ACCCTGATAAATGCTTCAATAATAGCACGTGAGGAGGGCCACCATGGCCAAGTTGACCAGTGCCGTTCCG
GTGCTCACCGCGCGCGACGTCGCCGGAGCGGTCGAGTTCTGGACCGACCGGCTCGGGTTCTCCCGGGACT
TCGTGGAGGACGACTTCGCCGGTGTGGTCCGGGACGACGTGACCCTGTTCATCAGCGCGGTCCAGGACCA
GGTGGTGCCGGACAACACCCTGGCCTGGGTGTGGGTGCGCGGCCTGGACGAGCTGTACGCCGAGTGGTCG
GAGGTCGTGTCCACGAACTTCCGGGACGCCTCCGGGCCGGCCATGACCGAGATCGGCGAGCAGCCGTGGG
GGCGGGAGTTCGCCCTGCGCGACCCGGCCGGCAACTGCGTGCACTTCGTGGCCGAGGAGCAGGACTGACA
CGTGCTAAAACTTCATTTTTAATTTAAAAGGATCTAGGTGAAGATCCTTTTTGATAATCTCATGACCAAA
ATCCCTTAACGTGAGTTTTCGTTCCACTGAGCGTCAGACCCCGTAGAAAAGATCAAAGGATCTTCTTGAG
ATCCTTTTTTTCTGCGCGTAATCTGCTGCTTGCAAACAAAAAAACCACCGCTACCAGCGGTGGTTTGTTT
GCCGGATCAAGAGCTACCAACTCTTTTTCCGAAGGTAACTGGCTTCAGCAGAGCGCAGATACCAAATACT
GTTCTTCTAGTGTAGCCGTAGTTAGGCCACCACTTCAAGAACTCTGTAGCACCGCCTACATACCTCGCTC
TGCTAATCCTGTTACCAGTGGCTGCTGCCAGTGGCGATAAGTCGTGTCTTACCGGGTTGGACTCAAGACG
ATAGTTACCGGATAAGGCGCAGCGGTCGGGCTGAACGGGGGGTTCGTGCACACAGCCCAGCTTGGAGCGA
ACGACCTACACCGAACTGAGATACCTACAGCGTGAGCTATGAGAAAGCGCCACGCTTCCCGAAGGGAGAA
AGGCGGACAGGTATCCGGTAAGCGGCAGGGTCGGAACAGGAGAGCGCACGAGGGAGCTTCCAGGGGGAAA
CGCCTGGTATCTTTATAGTCCTGTCGGGTTTCGCCACCTCTGACTTGAGCGTCGATTTTTGTGATGCTCG
TCAGGGGGGCGGAGCCTATGGAAAAACGCCAGCAACGCGGCCTTTTTACGGTTCCTGGCCTTTTGCTGGC
CTTTTGCTCACATGTTCTTTCCTGCGTTATCCCCTGATTCTGTGGATAACCGTATTACCGCCTTTGAGTG
AGCTGATACCGCTCGCCGCAGCCGAACGACCGAGCGCAGCGAGTCAGTGAGCGAGGAAGCGGAAGAGCGC
CCAATACGCAAACCGCCTCTCCCCGCGCGTTGGCCGATTCATTAATGCAGCTGGCACGACAGGTTTCCCG
ACTGGAAAGCGGGCAGTGAGCGCAACGCAATTAATGTGAGTTAGCTCACTCATTAGGCACCCCAGGCTTT
ACACTTTATGCTTCCGGCTCGTATGTTGTGTGGAATTGTGAGCGGATAACAATTTCACACAGGAAACAGC
TATGACCATGATTACGCCAAGCTATTTAGGTGACGCGTTAGAATACTCAAGCTATGCATCAAGCTTGGTA
CCGAGCTCGGATCCACTAGTAACGGCCGCCAGTGTGCTGGAATTCAGG
Features (pLannotate 1.2.2; 13 found; start..end, strand, type, name):
    734..752     -  promoter       T7 promoter: promoter for bacteriophage T7 RNA polymerase
    755..902     +  CDS            lacZα (fragment): LacZα fragment of β-galactosidase; lacZ fragment
    912..1215    +  CDS            ccdB (fragment): CcdB, a bacterial toxin that poisons DNA gyrase; ccdB; Plasmids containing the ccdB gene cannot be propagated in standard E. coli strains.
   1263..1532    +  CDS            tnpA (fragment): TN5P_ECOLX - Also known as tnp. Experimental evidence at protein level: Swiss-Prot protein existence level 1. Mediates transposition of transposon Tn5 by a 'cut and paste' mechanism. First, the monomeric transposase binds the 19 bp inverted DNA repeats flanking the transposon. Then, dimerization of the DNA- bound transposase creates a synaptic DNA complex. After nicking of the first DNA strand, excision of the transposon proceeds through a series of intermediates. The transposase then mediates the insertion of the transposon at a new site by strand transfer. The activity of the wild- type tran
   1564..2358    +  CDS            NeoR/KanR: aminoglycoside phosphotransferase from Tn5; aph(3')-II (or nptII); confers resistance to neomycin, kanamycin, and G418 (Geneticin®)
   2379..2429    -  misc_feature   bom (fragment): basis of mobility region from pBR322
   2456..2544    +  promoter       AmpR promoter (fragment): bla
   2564..2938    +  CDS            BleoR: antibiotic-binding protein; Sh ble from Streptoalloteichus hindustanus; confers resistance to bleomycin, phleomycin, and Zeocin™
   3076..3664    +  rep_origin     ori: high-copy-number ColE1/pMB1/pBR322/pUC origin of replication
   3847..3939    +  CDS            lacI (fragment): lac repressor; lacI; The lac repressor binds to the lac operator to inhibit transcription in E. coli. This inhibition can be relieved by adding lactose or isopropyl-β-D-thiogalactopyranoside (IPTG).
   3952..3973    +  protein_bind   CAP binding site: CAP binding activates transcription in the presence of cAMP. E. coli catabolite activator protein
   3988..4018    +  promoter       lac promoter: promoter for the E. coli lac operon
   4026..4042    +  protein_bind   lac operator: The lac repressor binds to the lac operator to inhibit transcription in E. coli. This inhibition can be relieved by adding lactose or isopropyl-β-D-thiogalactopyranoside (IPTG). lac repressor encoded by lacI
