[The description below was written by a language model from this plasmid's Addgene catalogue record and pLannotate feature annotations shown in this document.]
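Description:
L0I74-_tUBQ10_GG4-GG6 is a Level 0 part plasmid for Golden Gate assembly, built in the commercial pCR-BluntII-TOPO cloning backbone and classed as a synthetic biology vector. It is maintained in E. coli at high copy from a ColE1/pUC-type origin and selected with kanamycin through the Tn5-derived NeoR/KanR (aph(3')-II) gene. The feature table also picks up a BleoR (Sh ble) cassette behind a fragment of the AmpR promoter, which would confer Zeocin/bleomycin resistance, although the record lists only kanamycin as the selection. The remaining annotations are standard backbone remnants: the lac promoter, operator and CAP binding site, a T7 promoter, fragments of lacI, tnpA and bom, and the lacZα–ccdB fusion. In the TOPO system this fusion serves as a lethal counter-selection that is disrupted when an insert is cloned into it, which fits with both genes being annotated only as fragments and with the plasmid's propagation in an ordinary cloning strain.

The payload is a 666 bp insert carrying the wild-type terminator of the Arabidopsis thaliana UBQ10 (polyubiquitin 10) gene, flanked by added linkers bearing BsaI sites designated GG4 and GG6. The automated annotation did not label the terminator itself, but an unannotated stretch at the start of the 4,178 nt sequence is about the right size to contain it, and the total length matches backbone plus insert. BsaI digestion would release the terminator with the defined GG4 and GG6 overhangs, so that it can be ligated in a fixed position and orientation downstream of coding-sequence parts when building higher-level transcription units, presumably for plant expression. The plasmid has no promoter or coding payload of its own and functions purely as a reusable terminator module.
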