Addgene plasmid #219713: L0I74-_tUBQ10_GG4-GG6
Purpose: Level 0 tUBQ10 terminator, GG4 and GG6 BsaI sites for golden gate assembly.
Depositing lab: Jennifer Nemhauser. Depositing organization: University of Washington.
Backbone
  Vector backbone: pCR-BluntII-TOPO
  Backbone manufacturer: Thermo fisher Scientific
  Backbone size w/o insert (bp): 3512
  Vector type: Synthetic Biology
Growth in bacteria
  Bacterial resistance: Kanamycin, 50 μg/mL
  Growth temperature: 37°C
  Growth strain: DH5alpha
  Copy number: High Copy
Gene/Insert
  Gene/Insert name: GG4-tUBQ10-GG6
  Species: A. thaliana (mustard weed)
  Insert size (bp): 666
  Mutation: WT terminator with added golden gate linkers
  Cloning method: Golden Gate
Terms and licenses: Academic/Nonprofit Terms; Industry Terms: Not Available to Industry
How to cite: L0I74-_tUBQ10_GG4-GG6 was a gift from Jennifer Nemhauser (Addgene plasmid # 219713 ; http://n2t.net/addgene:219713 ; RRID:Addgene_219713)
